Addgene plasmid #47954: ERroGFP_iE_pCDNA3
Purpose: Mammalian expression vector encoding for the ER targeted and FLAGM1 tagged redox probe roGFPiE (roGFP C147, E147b, C204)
Depositing lab: David Ron. Depositing organization: University of Cambridge. Publication: Lifetime imaging of a fluorescent protein sensor reveals surprising stability of ER thiol redox. Avezov E, Cross BC, Kaminski Schierle GS, Winters M, Harding HP, Melo EP, Kaminski CF, Ron D. J Cell Biol. 2013 Apr 15;201(2):337-49. doi: 10.1083/jcb.201211155. PubMed 23589496.
Backbone
  Vector backbone: pcDNA3 derivative
  Backbone size w/o insert (bp): 5370
  Total vector size (bp): 6256
  Vector type: Mammalian Expression
Growth in bacteria
  Bacterial resistance: Ampicillin, 100 μg/mL
  Growth temperature: 37°C
  Growth strain: DH5alpha
  Copy number: High Copy
Gene/Insert
  Gene/Insert name: ERroGFP
  Species: jellyfish
  Insert size (bp): 886
  Mutation: insertion E147B
  Tag / fusion protein: FLAG (N terminal on backbone)
  Cloning method: Restriction Enzyme; 5′ cloning site BamH1 (unknown if destroyed); 3′ cloning site XhoI (unknown if destroyed)
  Sequencing primers: 5′ CMV forward; 3′ SP6
Resource information
  A portion of this plasmid was derived from a plasmid made by: James Remington U. Oregon USA
Terms and licenses: Academic/Nonprofit Terms; Industry Terms: Not Available to Industry
How to cite: ERroGFP_iE_pCDNA3 was a gift from David Ron (Addgene plasmid # 47954 ; http://n2t.net/addgene:47954 ; RRID:Addgene_47954)
