[The description below was written by a language model from this plasmid's Addgene catalogue record and pLannotate feature annotations shown in this document.]
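Description:
ERroGFP_iE_pCDNA3 is a mammalian expression plasmid of about 6.3 kb built on a pcDNA3 derivative. It encodes an endoplasmic reticulum-targeted, FLAG-M1-tagged version of the redox-sensitive fluorescent protein roGFPiE. In bacteria it is maintained at high copy from a ColE1/pUC-type origin and selected with ampicillin through the bla gene. An f1 origin is also present. The backbone carries the usual pcDNA3 neomycin resistance cassette, with neo driven by the SV40 early promoter and terminated by an SV40 poly(A) signal. This cassette would allow G418 selection of stably transfected mammalian cells.

The payload is transcribed from the CMV immediate early enhancer and promoter and terminated by the bovine growth hormone polyadenylation signal. An SP6 promoter sits in reverse orientation downstream of the insert. The annotated reading frame consists of a short FLAG epitope followed by a jellyfish-derived GFP that the annotation software matched to roGFP2. The catalogue entry defines the actual variant as roGFPiE, which has cysteines at positions 147 and 204 and a glutamate inserted at 147b. The ER-targeting elements named in the purpose are not annotated separately in the feature table. There is unannotated sequence between the CMV promoter and the FLAG tag where a signal peptide could lie, but the record does not describe it. The insert was cloned between BamHI and XhoI sites.

The two sequence records, a long-read result and an analyzer sequence, differ by a single nucleotide and give essentially identical feature maps. The associated publication used the probe for fluorescence lifetime imaging of thiol redox conditions in the ER of living cells.
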