Features (pLannotate 1.2.2; 20 found; start..end, strand, type, name):
     28..80      -  misc_feature   bom (fragment): basis of mobility region from pBR322
    235..614     +  enhancer       CMV enhancer: human cytomegalovirus immediate early enhancer
    615..818     +  promoter       CMV promoter: human cytomegalovirus (CMV) immediate early promoter
    952..972     +  CDS            FLAG (fragment): FLAG® epitope tag, followed by an enterokinase cleavage site
    979..1692    +  CDS            roGFP2: roGFP2 is a basic (constitutively fluorescent) green fluorescent protein published in 2004, derived from Aequorea victoria.
   1808..1826    -  promoter       SP6 promoter: promoter for bacteriophage SP6 RNA polymerase
   1852..2076    +  polyA_signal   bGH poly(A) signal: bovine growth hormone polyadenylation signal
   2080..2101    +  promoter       SV40 promoter (fragment): SV40 enhancer and early promoter
   2122..2550    +  rep_origin     f1 ori (sequence partly withheld): f1 bacteriophage origin of replication; arrow indicates direction of (+) strand synthesis
   2564..2893    +  promoter       SV40 promoter: SV40 enhancer and early promoter
   2960..3751    +  CDS            neo: KKA2_KLEPN - Also known as kan, nptII. Experimental evidence at protein level: Swiss-Prot protein existence level 1. Resistance to kanamycin, neomycin, paromomycin, ribostamycin, butirosin and gentamicin B. From Klebsiella pneumoniae.
   3775..3933    +  CDS            ble (fragment): BLE_KLEPN - Experimental evidence at protein level: Swiss-Prot protein existence level 1. Binding protein with a strong affinity to the bleomycin family of antibiotics. Binds to CL990; an antimitotic-antibiotic compound. From Klebsiella pneumoniae.
   3928..4049    +  polyA_signal   SV40 poly(A) signal: SV40 polyadenylation signal
   4122..4138    -  protein_bind   lac operator: The lac repressor binds to the lac operator to inhibit transcription in E. coli. This inhibition can be relieved by adding lactose or isopropyl-β-D-thiogalactopyranoside (IPTG). lac repressor encoded by lacI
   4146..4176    -  promoter       lac promoter: promoter for the E. coli lac operon
   4191..4212    -  protein_bind   CAP binding site: CAP binding activates transcription in the presence of cAMP. E. coli catabolite activator protein
   4225..4317    -  CDS            lacI (fragment): lac repressor; lacI; The lac repressor binds to the lac operator to inhibit transcription in E. coli. This inhibition can be relieved by adding lactose or isopropyl-β-D-thiogalactopyranoside (IPTG).
   4500..5088    -  rep_origin     ori: high-copy-number ColE1/pMB1/pBR322/pUC origin of replication
   5259..6119    -  CDS            AmpR: β-lactamase; bla; confers resistance to ampicillin, carbenicillin, and related antibiotics
   6120..6224    -  promoter       AmpR promoter: bla
>Addgene plasmid #47954 | ERroGFP_iE_pCDNA3 | addgene full sequence | sequence record 469493 | Addgene Long Read Sequencing Result
GACGGATCGGGAGATCTCCCGATCCCCTATGGTGCACTCTCAGTACAATCTGCTCTGATGCCGCATAGTT
AAGCCAGTATCTGCTCCCTGCTTGTGTGTTGGAGGTCGCTGAGTAGTGCGCGAGCAAAATTTAAGCTACA
ACAAGGCAAGGCTTGACCGACAATTGCATGAAGAATCTGCTTAGGGTTAGGCGTTTTGCGCTGCTTCGCG
ATGTACGGGCCAGATATACGCGTTGACATTGATTATTGACTAGTTATTAATAGTAATCAATTACGGGGTC
ATTAGTTCATAGCCCATATATGGAGTTCCGCGTTACATAACTTACGGTAAATGGCCCGCCTGGCTGACCG
CCCAACGACCCCCGCCCATTGACGTCAATAATGACGTATGTTCCCATAGTAACGCCAATAGGGACTTTCC
ATTGACGTCAATGGGTGGAGTATTTACGGTAAACTGCCCACTTGGCAGTACATCAAGTGTATCATATGCC
AAGTACGCCCCCTATTGACGTCAATGACGGTAAATGGCCCGCCTGGCATTATGCCCAGTACATGACCTTA
TGGGACTTTCCTACTTGGCAGTACATCTACGTATTAGTCATCGCTATTACCATGGTGATGCGGTTTTGGC
AGTACATCAATGGGCGTGGATAGCGGTTTGACTCACGGGGATTTCCAAGTCTCCACCCCATTGACGTCAA
TGGGAGTTTGTTTTGGCACCAAAATCAACGGGACTTTCCAAAATGTCGTAACAACTCCGCCCCATTGACG
CAAATGGGCGGTAGGCGTGTACGGTGGGAGGTCTATATAAGCAGAGCTCGTTTAGTGAACCGTCAGATCG
CCTGGAGACGCCATCCACGCTGTTTTGACCTCCATAGAAGACACCGACTCTAGAGGATCCGCCATGAGCG
CCCTGCTGATCCTGGCTCTCGTGGGCGCTGCCGTGGCCGACTACAAGGACGACGACGACAAGTCCGGAAG
TAAAGGAGAAGAACTTTTCACTGGAGTTGTCCCAATTCTTGTTGAATTAGATGGTGATGTTAATGGGCAC
AAATTTTCTGTCAGTGGAGAGGGTGAAGGTGATGCAACATACGGAAAACTTACCCTTAAATTTATTTCCA
CTACTGGAAAACTACCTGTTCCATGGCCAACACTTGTCACTACTCTGAGTTATGGTGTTCAATGCTTTTC
AAGATACCCAGATCATATGAAACGGCATGACTTTTTCAAGAGTGCCATGCCCGAAGGTTATGTACAGGAA
AGAACTATAAGCTTCAAAGATGACGGGAACTACAAGACACGTGCTGAAGTCAAGTTTGAAGGTGATACCC
TTGTTAATAGAATCGAGTTAAAAGGTATTGATTTTAAAGAAGATGGAAACATTCTTGGACACAAATTGGA
ATACAACTATAACTGCGAGTCCAATGTATACATCATGGCAGACAAACAAAAGAATGGAATCAAAGCGAAC
TTCAAAACCAGACACAACATTGAAGATGGAAGCGTTCAACTAGCAGACCATTATCAACAAAATACTCCAA
TTGGCGATGGCCCTGTCCTTTTACCAGACAACCATTACCTGTCCACATGCTCTGCCCTTTCGAAAGATCC
CAACGAAAAGAGAGACCACATGGTCCTTCTTGAGTTTGTAACAGCTGCTGGGATTACACATGGCATGGAT
GAACTATACAAAGATGAGCTATAAGGTACCGAGCTCGGATCCACTAGTAACGGCCGCCAGTGTGCTGGAA
TTCTGCAGATATCCATCACACTGGCGGCCGCTCGAGCATGCATCTAGAGGGCCCTATTCTATAGTGTCAC
CTAAATGCTAGAGCTCGCTGATCAGCCTCGACTGTGCCTTCTAGTTGCCAGCCATCTGTTGTTTGCCCCT
CCCCCGTGCCTTCCTTGACCCTGGAAGGTGCCACTCCCACTGTCCTTTCCTAATAAAATGAGGAAATTGC
ATCGCATTGTCTGAGTAGGTGTCATTCTATTCTGGGGGGTGGGGTGGGGCAGGACAGCAAGGGGGAGGAT
TGGGAAGACAATAGCAGGCATGCTGGGGATGCGGTGGGCTCTATGGCTTCTGAGGCGGAAAGAACCAGCT
GGGGCTCTAGGGGGTATCCCC
[124 nt withheld, positions 2122-2245]
C
[91 nt withheld, positions 2247-2337]
A
[49 nt withheld, positions 2339-2387]
CCTTTGACGTTGGAGTCCACGTTCTTT
[37 nt withheld, positions 2415-2451]
ACCCTATCTCGGTCTATTCTTTTGATTTATAAGGGATTTTGCCGATTTCGGCCTATTGGTTAAAAAATGA
GCTGATTTAACAAAAATTTAACGCGAATTAATTCTGTGGAATGTGTGTCAGTTAGGGTGTGGAAAGTCCC
CAGGCTCCCCAGCAGGCAGAAGTATGCAAAGCATGCATCTCAATTAGTCAGCAACCAGGTGTGGAAAGTC
CCCAGGCTCCCCAGCAGGCAGAAGTATGCAAAGCATGCATCTCAATTAGTCAGCAACCATAGTCCCGCCC
CTAACTCCGCCCATCCCGCCCCTAACTCCGCCCAGTTCCGCCCATTCTCCGCCCCATGGCTGACTAATTT
TTTTTATTTATGCAGAGGCCGAGGCCGCCTCTGCCTCTGAGCTATTCCAGAAGTAGTGAGGAGGCTTTTT
TGGAGGCCTAGGCTTTTGCAAAAAGCTCCCGGGAGCTTGTATATCCATTTTCGGATCTGATCAAGAGACA
GGATGAGGATCGTTTCGCATGATTGAACAAGATGGATTGCACGCAGGTTCTCCGGCCGCTTGGGTGGAGA
GGCTATTCGGCTATGACTGGGCACAACAGACAATCGGCTGCTCTGATGCCGCCGTGTTCCGGCTGTCAGC
GCAGGGGCGCCCGGTTCTTTTTGTCAAGACCGACCTGTCCGGTGCCCTGAATGAACTGCAGGACGAGGCA
GCGCGGCTATCGTGGCTGGCCACGACGGGCGTTCCTTGCGCAGCTGTGCTCGACGTTGTCACTGAAGCGG
GAAGGGACTGGCTGCTATTGGGCGAAGTGCCGGGGCAGGATCTCCTGTCATCTCACCTTGCTCCTGCCGA
GAAAGTATCCATCATGGCTGATGCAATGCGGCGGCTGCATACGCTTGATCCGGCTACCTGCCCATTCGAC
CACCAAGCGAAACATCGCATCGAGCGAGCACGTACTCGGATGGAAGCCGGTCTTGTCGATCAGGATGATC
TGGACGAAGAGCATCAGGGGCTCGCGCCAGCCGAACTGTTCGCCAGGCTCAAGGCGCGCATGCCCGACGG
CGAGGATCTCGTCGTGACCCATGGCGATGCCTGCTTGCCGAATATCATGGTGGAAAATGGCCGCTTTTCT
GGATTCATCGACTGTGGCCGGCTGGGTGTGGCGGACCGCTATCAGGACATAGCGTTGGCTACCCGTGATA
TTGCTGAAGAGCTTGGCGGCGAATGGGCTGACCGCTTCCTCGTGCTTTACGGTATCGCCGCTCCCGATTC
GCAGCGCATCGCCTTCTATCGCCTTCTTGACGAGTTCTTCTGAGCGGGACTCTGGGGTTCGAAATGACCG
ACCAAGCGACGCCCAACCTGCCATCACGAGATTTCGATTCCACCGCCGCCTTCTATGAAAGGTTGGGCTT
CGGAATCGTTTTCCGGGACGCCGGCTGGATGATCCTCCAGCGCGGGGATCTCATGCTGGAGTTCTTCGCC
CACCCCAACTTGTTTATTGCAGCTTATAATGGTTACAAATAAAGCAATAGCATCACAAATTTCACAAATA
AAGCATTTTTTTCACTGCATTCTAGTTGTGGTTTGTCCAAACTCATCAATGTATCTTATCATGTCTGTAT
ACCGTCGACCTCTAGCTAGAGCTTGGCGTAATCATGGTCATAGCTGTTTCCTGTGTGAAATTGTTATCCG
CTCACAATTCCACACAACATACGAGCCGGAAGCATAAAGTGTAAAGCCTGGGGTGCCTAATGAGTGAGCT
AACTCACATTAATTGCGTTGCGCTCACTGCCCGCTTTCCAGTCGGGAAACCTGTCGTGCCAGCTGCATTA
ATGAATCGGCCAACGCGCGGGGAGAGGCGGTTTGCGTATTGGGCGCTCTTCCGCTTCCTCGCTCACTGAC
TCGCTGCGCTCGGTCGTTCGGCTGCGGCGAGCGGTATCAGCTCACTCAAAGGCGGTAATACGGTTATCCA
CAGAATCAGGGGATAACGCAGGAAAGAACATGTGAGCAAAAGGCCAGCAAAAGGCCAGGAACCGTAAAAA
GGCCGCGTTGCTGGCGTTTTTCCATAGGCTCCGCCCCCCTGACGAGCATCACAAAAATCGACGCTCAAGT
CAGAGGTGGCGAAACCCGACAGGACTATAAAGATACCAGGCGTTTCCCCCTGGAAGCTCCCTCGTGCGCT
CTCCTGTTCCGACCCTGCCGCTTACCGGATACCTGTCCGCCTTTCTCCCTTCGGGAAGCGTGGCGCTTTC
TCATAGCTCACGCTGTAGGTATCTCAGTTCGGTGTAGGTCGTTCGCTCCAAGCTGGGCTGTGTGCACGAA
CCCCCCGTTCAGCCCGACCGCTGCGCCTTATCCGGTAACTATCGTCTTGAGTCCAACCCGGTAAGACACG
ACTTATCGCCACTGGCAGCAGCCACTGGTAACAGGATTAGCAGAGCGAGGTATGTAGGCGGTGCTACAGA
GTTCTTGAAGTGGTGGCCTAACTACGGCTACACTAGAAGAACAGTATTTGGTATCTGCGCTCTGCTGAAG
CCAGTTACCTTCGGAAAAAGAGTTGGTAGCTCTTGATCCGGCAAACAAACCACCGCTGGTAGCGGTGGTT
TTTTTGTTTGCAAGCAGCAGATTACGCGCAGAAAAAAAGGATCTCAAGAAGATCCTTTGATCTTTTCTAC
GGGGTCTGACGCTCAGTGGAACGAAAACTCACGTTAAGGGATTTTGGTCATGAGATTATCAAAAAGGATC
TTCACCTAGATCCTTTTAAATTAAAAATGAAGTTTTAAATCAATCTAAAGTATATATGAGTAAACTTGGT
CTGACAGTTACCAATGCTTAATCAGTGAGGCACCTATCTCAGCGATCTGTCTATTTCGTTCATCCATAGT
TGCCTGACTCCCCGTCGTGTAGATAACTACGATACGGGAGGGCTTACCATCTGGCCCCAGTGCTGCAATG
ATACCGCGAGACCCACGCTCACCGGCTCCAGATTTATCAGCAATAAACCAGCCAGCCGGAAGGGCCGAGC
GCAGAAGTGGTCCTGCAACTTTATCCGCCTCCATCCAGTCTATTAATTGTTGCCGGGAAGCTAGAGTAAG
TAGTTCGCCAGTTAATAGTTTGCGCAACGTTGTTGCCATTGCTACAGGCATCGTGGTGTCACGCTCGTCG
TTTGGTATGGCTTCATTCAGCTCCGGTTCCCAACGATCAAGGCGAGTTACATGATCCCCCATGTTGTGCA
AAAAAGCGGTTAGCTCCTTCGGTCCTCCGATCGTTGTCAGAAGTAAGTTGGCCGCAGTGTTATCACTCAT
GGTTATGGCAGCACTGCATAATTCTCTTACTGTCATGCCATCCGTAAGATGCTTTTCTGTGACTGGTGAG
TACTCAACCAAGTCATTCTGAGAATAGTGTATGCGGCGACCGAGTTGCTCTTGCCCGGCGTCAATACGGG
ATAATACCGCGCCACATAGCAGAACTTTAAAAGTGCTCATCATTGGAAAACGTTCTTCGGGGCGAAAACT
CTCAAGGATCTTACCGCTGTTGAGATCCAGTTCGATGTAACCCACTCGTGCACCCAACTGATCTTCAGCA
TCTTTTACTTTCACCAGCGTTTCTGGGTGAGCAAAAACAGGAAGGCAAAATGCCGCAAAAAAGGGAATAA
GGGCGACACGGAAATGTTGAATACTCATACTCTTCCTTTTTCAATATTATTGAAGCATTTATCAGGGTTA
TTGTCTCATGAGCGGATACATATTTGAATGTATTTAGAAAAATAAACAAATAGGGGTTCCGCGCACATTT
CCCCGAAAAGTGCCACCTGACGTC
