Features (pLannotate 1.2.2; 20 found; start..end, strand, type, name):
     36..80      -  misc_feature   bom (fragment): basis of mobility region from pBR322
    235..614     +  enhancer       CMV enhancer: human cytomegalovirus immediate early enhancer
    615..818     +  promoter       CMV promoter: human cytomegalovirus (CMV) immediate early promoter
    952..972     +  CDS            FLAG (fragment): FLAG® epitope tag, followed by an enterokinase cleavage site
    979..1692    +  CDS            roGFP2: roGFP2 is a basic (constitutively fluorescent) green fluorescent protein published in 2004, derived from Aequorea victoria.
   1808..1826    -  promoter       SP6 promoter: promoter for bacteriophage SP6 RNA polymerase
   1852..2076    +  polyA_signal   bGH poly(A) signal: bovine growth hormone polyadenylation signal
   2080..2101    +  promoter       SV40 promoter (fragment): SV40 enhancer and early promoter
   2122..2550    +  rep_origin     f1 ori (sequence partly withheld): f1 bacteriophage origin of replication; arrow indicates direction of (+) strand synthesis
   2564..2894    +  promoter       SV40 promoter: SV40 enhancer and early promoter
   2961..3752    +  CDS            neo: KKA2_KLEPN - Also known as kan, nptII. Experimental evidence at protein level: Swiss-Prot protein existence level 1. Resistance to kanamycin, neomycin, paromomycin, ribostamycin, butirosin and gentamicin B. From Klebsiella pneumoniae.
   3776..3934    +  CDS            ble (fragment): BLE_KLEPN - Experimental evidence at protein level: Swiss-Prot protein existence level 1. Binding protein with a strong affinity to the bleomycin family of antibiotics. Binds to CL990; an antimitotic-antibiotic compound. From Klebsiella pneumoniae.
   3929..4050    +  polyA_signal   SV40 poly(A) signal: SV40 polyadenylation signal
   4123..4139    -  protein_bind   lac operator: The lac repressor binds to the lac operator to inhibit transcription in E. coli. This inhibition can be relieved by adding lactose or isopropyl-β-D-thiogalactopyranoside (IPTG). lac repressor encoded by lacI
   4147..4177    -  promoter       lac promoter: promoter for the E. coli lac operon
   4192..4213    -  protein_bind   CAP binding site: CAP binding activates transcription in the presence of cAMP. E. coli catabolite activator protein
   4226..4318    -  CDS            lacI (fragment): lac repressor; lacI; The lac repressor binds to the lac operator to inhibit transcription in E. coli. This inhibition can be relieved by adding lactose or isopropyl-β-D-thiogalactopyranoside (IPTG).
   4501..5089    -  rep_origin     ori: high-copy-number ColE1/pMB1/pBR322/pUC origin of replication
   5260..6120    -  CDS            AmpR: β-lactamase; bla; confers resistance to ampicillin, carbenicillin, and related antibiotics
   6121..6225    -  promoter       AmpR promoter: bla
>Addgene plasmid #47954 | ERroGFP_iE_pCDNA3 | analyzer sequence | sequence record 70375
GACGGATCGGGAGATCTCCCGATCCCCTATGGTCGACTCTCAGTACAATCTGCTCTGATGCCGCATAGTT
AAGCCAGTATCTGCTCCCTGCTTGTGTGTTGGAGGTCGCTGAGTAGTGCGCGAGCAAAATTTAAGCTACA
ACAAGGCAAGGCTTGACCGACAATTGCATGAAGAATCTGCTTAGGGTTAGGCGTTTTGCGCTGCTTCGCG
ATGTACGGGCCAGATATACGCGTTGACATTGATTATTGACTAGTTATTAATAGTAATCAATTACGGGGTC
ATTAGTTCATAGCCCATATATGGAGTTCCGCGTTACATAACTTACGGTAAATGGCCCGCCTGGCTGACCG
CCCAACGACCCCCGCCCATTGACGTCAATAATGACGTATGTTCCCATAGTAACGCCAATAGGGACTTTCC
ATTGACGTCAATGGGTGGACTATTTACGGTAAACTGCCCACTTGGCAGTACATCAAGTGTATCATATGCC
AAGTACGCCCCCTATTGACGTCAATGACGGTAAATGGCCCGCCTGGCATTATGCCCAGTACATGACCTTA
TGGGACTTTCCTACTTGGCAGTACATCTACGTATTAGTCATCGCTATTACCATGGTGATGCGGTTTTGGC
AGTACATCAATGGGCGTGGATAGCGGTTTGACTCACGGGGATTTCCAAGTCTCCACCCCATTGACGTCAA
TGGGAGTTTGTTTTGGCACCAAAATCAACGGGACTTTCCAAAATGTCGTAACAACTCCGCCCCATTGACG
CAAATGGGCGGTAGGCGTGTACGGTGGGAGGTCTATATAAGCAGAGCTCGTTTAGTGAACCGTCAGATCG
CCTGGAGACGCCATCCACGCTGTTTTGACCTCCATAGAAGACACCGACTCTAGAGGATCCGCCATGAGCG
CCCTGCTGATCCTGGCTCTCGTGGGCGCTGCCGTGGCCGACTACAAGGACGACGACGACAAGTCCGGAAG
TAAAGGAGAAGAACTTTTCACTGGAGTTGTCCCAATTCTTGTTGAATTAGATGGTGATGTTAATGGGCAC
AAATTTTCTGTCAGTGGAGAGGGTGAAGGTGATGCAACATACGGAAAACTTACCCTTAAATTTATTTCCA
CTACTGGAAAACTACCTGTTCCATGGCCAACACTTGTCACTACTCTGAGTTATGGTGTTCAATGCTTTTC
AAGATACCCAGATCATATGAAACGGCATGACTTTTTCAAGAGTGCCATGCCCGAAGGTTATGTACAGGAA
AGAACTATAAGCTTCAAAGATGACGGGAACTACAAGACACGTGCTGAAGTCAAGTTTGAAGGTGATACCC
TTGTTAATAGAATCGAGTTAAAAGGTATTGATTTTAAAGAAGATGGAAACATTCTTGGACACAAATTGGA
ATACAACTATAACTGCGAGTCCAATGTATACATCATGGCAGACAAACAAAAGAATGGAATCAAAGCGAAC
TTCAAAACCAGACACAACATTGAAGATGGAAGCGTTCAACTAGCAGACCATTATCAACAAAATACTCCAA
TTGGCGATGGCCCTGTCCTTTTACCAGACAACCATTACCTGTCCACATGCTCTGCCCTTTCGAAAGATCC
CAACGAAAAGAGAGACCACATGGTCCTTCTTGAGTTTGTAACAGCTGCTGGGATTACACATGGCATGGAT
GAACTATACAAAGATGAGCTATAAGGTACCGAGCTCGGATCCACTAGTAACGGCCGCCAGTGTGCTGGAA
TTCTGCAGATATCCATCACACTGGCGGCCGCTCGAGCATGCATCTAGAGGGCCCTATTCTATAGTGTCAC
CTAAATGCTAGAGCTCGCTGATCAGCCTCGACTGTGCCTTCTAGTTGCCAGCCATCTGTTGTTTGCCCCT
CCCCCGTGCCTTCCTTGACCCTGGAAGGTGCCACTCCCACTGTCCTTTCCTAATAAAATGAGGAAATTGC
ATCGCATTGTCTGAGTAGGTGTCATTCTATTCTGGGGGGTGGGGTGGGGCAGGACAGCAAGGGGGAGGAT
TGGGAAGACAATAGCAGGCATGCTGGGGATGCGGTGGGCTCTATGGCTTCTGAGGCGGAAAGAACCAGCT
GGGGCTCTAGGGGGTATCCCC
[124 nt withheld, positions 2122-2245]
C
[32 nt withheld, positions 2247-2278]
CA
[57 nt withheld, positions 2281-2337]
A
[49 nt withheld, positions 2339-2387]
CCTTTGACGTTGGAGTCCACGTTCTTT
[37 nt withheld, positions 2415-2451]
ACCCTATCTCGGTCTATTCTTTTGATTTATAAGGGATTTTGGGGATTTCGGCCTATTGGTTAAAAAATGA
GCTGATTTAACAAAAATTTAACGCGAATTAATTCTGTGGAATGTGTGTCAGTTAGGGTGTGGAAAGTCCC
CAGGCTCCCCAGGCAGGCAGAAGTATGCAAAGCATGCATCTCAATTAGTCAGCAACCAGGTGTGGAAAGT
CCCCAGGCTCCCCAGCAGGCAGAAGTATGCAAAGCATGCATCTCAATTAGTCAGCAACCATAGTCCCGCC
CCTAACTCCGCCCATCCCGCCCCTAACTCCGCCCAGTTCCGCCCATTCTCCGCCCCATGGCTGACTAATT
TTTTTTATTTATGCAGAGGCCGAGGCCGCCTCTGCCTCTGAGCTATTCCAGAAGTAGTGAGGAGGCTTTT
TTGGAGGCCTAGGCTTTTGCAAAAAGCTCCCGGGAGCTTGTATATCCATTTTCGGATCTGATCAAGAGAC
AGGATGAGGATCGTTTCGCATGATTGAACAAGATGGATTGCACGCAGGTTCTCCGGCCGCTTGGGTGGAG
AGGCTATTCGGCTATGACTGGGCACAACAGACAATCGGCTGCTCTGATGCCGCCGTGTTCCGGCTGTCAG
CGCAGGGGCGCCCGGTTCTTTTTGTCAAGACCGACCTGTCCGGTGCCCTGAATGAACTGCAGGACGAGGC
AGCGCGGCTATCGTGGCTGGCCACGACGGGCGTTCCTTGCGCAGCTGTGCTCGACGTTGTCACTGAAGCG
GGAAGGGACTGGCTGCTATTGGGCGAAGTGCCGGGGCAGGATCTCCTGTCATCTCACCTTGCTCCTGCCG
AGAAAGTATCCATCATGGCTGATGCAATGCGGCGGCTGCATACGCTTGATCCGGCTACCTGCCCATTCGA
CCACCAAGCGAAACATCGCATCGAGCGAGCACGTACTCGGATGGAAGCCGGTCTTGTCGATCAGGATGAT
CTGGACGAAGAGCATCAGGGGCTCGCGCCAGCCGAACTGTTCGCCAGGCTCAAGGCGCGCATGCCCGACG
GCGAGGATCTCGTCGTGACCCATGGCGATGCCTGCTTGCCGAATATCATGGTGGAAAATGGCCGCTTTTC
TGGATTCATCGACTGTGGCCGGCTGGGTGTGGCGGACCGCTATCAGGACATAGCGTTGGCTACCCGTGAT
ATTGCTGAAGAGCTTGGCGGCGAATGGGCTGACCGCTTCCTCGTGCTTTACGGTATCGCCGCTCCCGATT
CGCAGCGCATCGCCTTCTATCGCCTTCTTGACGAGTTCTTCTGAGCGGGACTCTGGGGTTCGAAATGACC
GACCAAGCGACGCCCAACCTGCCATCACGAGATTTCGATTCCACCGCCGCCTTCTATGAAAGGTTGGGCT
TCGGAATCGTTTTCCGGGACGCCGGCTGGATGATCCTCCAGCGCGGGGATCTCATGCTGGAGTTCTTCGC
CCACCCCAACTTGTTTATTGCAGCTTATAATGGTTACAAATAAAGCAATAGCATCACAAATTTCACAAAT
AAAGCATTTTTTTCACTGCATTCTAGTTGTGGTTTGTCCAAACTCATCAATGTATCTTATCATGTCTGTA
TACCGTCGACCTCTAGCTAGAGCTTGGCGTAATCATGGTCATAGCTGTTTCCTGTGTGAAATTGTTATCC
GCTCACAATTCCACACAACATACGAGCCGGAAGCATAAAGTGTAAAGCCTGGGGTGCCTAATGAGTGAGC
TAACTCACATTAATTGCGTTGCGCTCACTGCCCGCTTTCCAGTCGGGAAACCTGTCGTGCCAGCTGCATT
AATGAATCGGCCAACGCGCGGGGAGAGGCGGTTTGCGTATTGGGCGCTCTTCCGCTTCCTCGCTCACTGA
CTCGCTGCGCTCGGTCGTTCGGCTGCGGCGAGCGGTATCAGCTCACTCAAAGGCGGTAATACGGTTATCC
ACAGAATCAGGGGATAACGCAGGAAAGAACATGTGAGCAAAAGGCCAGCAAAAGGCCAGGAACCGTAAAA
AGGCCGCGTTGCTGGCGTTTTTCCATAGGCTCCGCCCCCCTGACGAGCATCACAAAAATCGACGCTCAAG
TCAGAGGTGGCGAAACCCGACAGGACTATAAAGATACCAGGCGTTTCCCCCTGGAAGCTCCCTCGTGCGC
TCTCCTGTTCCGACCCTGCCGCTTACCGGATACCTGTCCGCCTTTCTCCCTTCGGGAAGCGTGGCGCTTT
CTCAATGCTCACGCTGTAGGTATCTCAGTTCGGTGTAGGTCGTTCGCTCCAAGCTGGGCTGTGTGCACGA
ACCCCCCGTTCAGCCCGACCGCTGCGCCTTATCCGGTAACTATCGTCTTGAGTCCAACCCGGTAAGACAC
GACTTATCGCCACTGGCAGCAGCCACTGGTAACAGGATTAGCAGAGCGAGGTATGTAGGCGGTGCTACAG
AGTTCTTGAAGTGGTGGCCTAACTACGGCTACACTAGAAGGACAGTATTTGGTATCTGCGCTCTGCTGAA
GCCAGTTACCTTCGGAAAAAGAGTTGGTAGCTCTTGATCCGGCAAACAAACCACCGCTGGTAGCGGTGGT
TTTTTTGTTTGCAAGCAGCAGATTACGCGCAGAAAAAAAGGATCTCAAGAAGATCCTTTGATCTTTTCTA
CGGGGTCTGACGCTCAGTGGAACGAAAACTCACGTTAAGGGATTTTGGTCATGAGATTATCAAAAAGGAT
CTTCACCTAGATCCTTTTAAATTAAAAATGAAGTTTTAAATCAATCTAAAGTATATATGAGTAAACTTGG
TCTGACAGTTACCAATGCTTAATCAGTGAGGCACCTATCTCAGCGATCTGTCTATTTCGTTCATCCATAG
TTGCCTGACTCCCCGTCGTGTAGATAACTACGATACGGGAGGGCTTACCATCTGGCCCCAGTGCTGCAAT
GATACCGCGAGACCCACGCTCACCGGCTCCAGATTTATCAGCAATAAACCAGCCAGCCGGAAGGGCCGAG
CGCAGAAGTGGTCCTGCAACTTTATCCGCCTCCATCCAGTCTATTAATTGTTGCCGGGAAGCTAGAGTAA
GTAGTTCGCCAGTTAATAGTTTGCGCAACGTTGTTGCCATTGCTACAGGCATCGTGGTGTCACGCTCGTC
GTTTGGTATGGCTTCATTCAGCTCCGGTTCCCAACGATCAAGGCGAGTTACATGATCCCCCATGTTGTGC
AAAAAAGCGGTTAGCTCCTTCGGTCCTCCGATCGTTGTCAGAAGTAAGTTGGCCGCAGTGTTATCACTCA
TGGTTATGGCAGCACTGCATAATTCTCTTACTGTCATGCCATCCGTAAGATGCTTTTCTGTGACTGGTGA
GTACTCAACCAAGTCATTCTGAGAATAGTGTATGCGGCGACCGAGTTGCTCTTGCCCGGCGTCAATACGG
GATAATACCGCGCCACATAGCAGAACTTTAAAAGTGCTCATCATTGGAAAACGTTCTTCGGGGCGAAAAC
TCTCAAGGATCTTACCGCTGTTGAGATCCAGTTCGATGTAACCCACTCGTGCACCCAACTGATCTTCAGC
ATCTTTTACTTTCACCAGCGTTTCTGGGTGAGCAAAAACAGGAAGGCAAAATGCCGCAAAAAAGGGAATA
AGGGCGACACGGAAATGTTGAATACTCATACTCTTCCTTTTTCAATATTATTGAAGCATTTATCAGGGTT
ATTGTCTCATGAGCGGATACATATTTGAATGTATTTAGAAAAATAAACAAATAGGGGTTCCGCGCACATT
TCCCCGAAAAGTGCCACCTGACGTC
