>Addgene plasmid #47954 | ERroGFP_iE_pCDNA3 | addgene partial sequence | sequence record 72271 | CMV-F 5'-CGCAAATGGGCGGTAGGCGTG-3'
CTATATAAGCAGAGCTCGTTTAGTGAACCGTCAGATCGCCTGGAGACGCCATCCACGCTGTTTTGACCTC
CATAGAAGACACCGACTCTAGAGGATCCGCCATGAGCGCCCTGCTGATCCTGGCTCTCGTGGGCGCTGCC
GTGGCCGACTACAAGGACGACGACGACAAGTCCGGAAGTAAAGGAGAAGAACTTTTCACTGGAGTTGTCC
CAATTCTTGTTGAATTAGATGGTGATGTTAATGGGCACAAATTTTCTGTCAGTGGAGAGGGTGAAGGTGA
TGCAACATACGGAAAACTTACCCTTAAATTTATTTCCACTACTGGAAAACTACCTGTTCCATGGCCAACA
CTTGTCACTACTCTGAGTTATGGTGTTCAATGCTTTTCAAGATACCCAGATCATATGAAACGGCATGACT
TTTTCAAGAGTGCCATGCCCGAAGGTTATGTACAGGAAAGAACTATAAGCTTCAAAGATGACGGGAACTA
CAAGACACGTGCTGAAGTCAAGTTTGAAGGTGATACCCTTGTTAATAGAATCGAGTTAAAAGGTATTGAT
TTTAAAGAAGATGGAAACATTCTTGGACACAAATTGGAATACAACTATAACTGCGAGTCCAATGTATACA
TCATGGCAGACAAACAAAAGAATGGAATCAAAGCGAACTTCAAAACCAGACACAACATTGAAGATGGAAG
CGTTCAACTAGCAGACCATTATCAACAAAATACTCCAATTGGCGATGGCCCTGTCCTTTTACCAGACAAC
CATTACCTGTCCACATGCTCTGCCCTTTCGAAAGATCCCAACGAAAAGAGAGACCACATGGTCCTTCTTG
AGTTTGTAACAGCTGCTGGGATTACACATGGCATGGATGAACTATACAAAGATGAGCTATAAGGTACCGA
GCTCGGATCCACTAGTAACGGCCGC
